Addgene plasmid #182292: pEB2_mScarletI_mVenusNB-MrkHR113A
Purpose: expresses c-di-GMP mutant biosensor in E. coli
Depositing lab: Howard Berg. Depositing organization: Harvard University. Publication: Signaling events that occur when cells of Escherichia coli encounter a glass surface. Vrabioiu AM, Berg HC. Proc Natl Acad Sci U S A. 2022 Feb 8;119(6). pii: 2116830119. doi: 10.1073/pnas.2116830119. PubMed 35131853.
Backbone
  Vector backbone: pEB2
  Backbone manufacturer: J. H. Davis, A. J. Rubin, R. T. Sauer, Design, construction and characterization of a set of insulated bacterial promoters.
  Backbone size w/o insert (bp): 3200
  Total vector size (bp): 5320
  Modifications to backbone: E. Balleza, J. M. Kim, P. Cluzel, Systematic characterization of maturation time of fluorescent proteins in living cells. Nat Methods 15, 47-51 (2018).
  Vector type: Bacterial Expression
Growth in bacteria
  Bacterial resistance: Kanamycin, 50 μg/mL
  Growth temperature: 37°C
  Growth strain: DH5alpha
  Copy number: Low Copy
Gene/Insert
  Gene/Insert name: mVenusNB-MrkHR113A (alt names: cyclic di-GMP mutant sensor; c-di-GMP mutant sensor; Sensor*)
  Species: Synthetic; K. pneumoniae
  Insert size (bp): 1401
  Mutation: changed arginine 113 to alanine, MrkH numbering as in PMID: 27551088
  Promoter: proC
  Tag / fusion protein: mVenusNB internal fusion to MrkH with a R113A point mutation
  Cloning method: Ligation Independent Cloning
  Sequencing primers: 5′ TG GACATCACCT CTCATAATG; 3′ GAG CCT TTC GTT TTA TTT GAT GC
Resource information
  A portion of this plasmid was derived from a plasmid made by: Maria Schumacher, Duke University School of Medicine, Durham NC
Terms and licenses: Academic/Nonprofit Terms; Industry Terms: Not Available to Industry
Depositor comments: We obtained the codon optimized MrkH sequence from Maria Schumacher, as described in her publication PMID: 27551088
How to cite: pEB2_mScarletI_mVenusNB-MrkHR113A was a gift from Howard Berg (Addgene plasmid # 182292 ; http://n2t.net/addgene:182292 ; RRID:Addgene_182292)
