[The description below was written by a language model from this plasmid's Addgene catalogue record and pLannotate feature annotations shown in this document.]
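Description:
pEB2_mScarletI_mVenusNB-MrkHR113A is a low-copy bacterial expression plasmid of about 5.3 kb, built on the pEB2 backbone for use in E. coli. It replicates from the pSC101 origin, which depends on the plasmid-encoded Rep101 (RepA) protein, and is selected with kanamycin through the neo/nptII gene. A short Tn5 transposase fragment annotated next to that gene is most likely a remnant carried along with the resistance cassette. A lambda t0 terminator is also annotated near the marker.

The payload is a mutant version of a cyclic di-GMP biosensor, driven according to the record by the constitutive, insulated proC promoter (which the feature table does not annotate). The sensor consists of the yellow fluorescent protein mVenusNB fused internally with a codon-optimised MrkH, a c-di-GMP-binding protein from Klebsiella pneumoniae. This architecture shows up in the annotation as two separate GFP-family fragments flanking an unannotated gap of roughly 700 bp, where MrkH presumably sits. MrkH carries an arginine-to-alanine substitution at residue 113, and the record calls the product the "mutant sensor" (Sensor*). This suggests a control variant to be compared with the unmutated sensor, although the effect of the mutation on ligand binding is not stated. An mScarlet-I red fluorescent protein coding sequence lies immediately upstream on the same strand. It would plausibly serve as a constitutive reference signal for ratiometric normalisation, though the record does not say this, nor whether it is a separate or fused reading frame. The cassette ends at an rrnB T1 terminator. The associated work concerns signalling events when E. coli cells encounter a glass surface.
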