Features (pLannotate 1.2.2; 10 found; start..end, strand, type, name):
    793..912     -  CDS            tnpA (fragment): TN5P_ECOLX - Also known as tnp. Experimental evidence at protein level: Swiss-Prot protein existence level 1. Mediates transposition of transposon Tn5 by a 'cut and paste' mechanism. First, the monomeric transposase binds the 19 bp inverted DNA repeats flanking the transposon. Then, dimerization of the DNA- bound transposase creates a synaptic DNA complex. After nicking of the first DNA strand, excision of the transposon proceeds through a series of intermediates. The transposase then mediates the insertion of the transposon at a new site by strand transfer. The activity of the wild- type tran
   1146..1835    +  CDS            mScarlet-I: mScarlet-I is a basic (constitutively fluorescent) red fluorescent protein published in 2016, derived from synthetic construct. It is reported to be a rapidly-maturing monomer with moderate acid sensitivity.
   1848..2282    +  CDS            GFP (fragment): green fluorescent protein
   2967..3247    +  CDS            GFP (fragment): Aequoria victoria green fluorescent protein
   3256..3275    +  misc_feature   MCS (fragment): pUC18/19 multiple cloning site
   3286..3332    +  terminator     rrnB T1 terminator: transcription terminator T1 from the E. coli rrnB gene
   3505..4455    -  CDS            Rep101: RepA protein needed for replication with the pSC101 origin; rep101
   4503..4725    -  rep_origin     pSC101 ori: low-copy replication origin that requires the Rep101 protein
   5231..5265    -  terminator     lambda t0 terminator: minimal transcription terminator from phage lambda (Scholtissek and Grosse, 1987)
   5309..761     -  CDS            neo (across the origin): KKA2_KLEPN - Also known as kan, nptII. Experimental evidence at protein level: Swiss-Prot protein existence level 1. Resistance to kanamycin, neomycin, paromomycin, ribostamycin, butirosin and gentamicin B. From Klebsiella pneumoniae.
>Addgene plasmid #182292 | pEB2_mScarletI_mVenusNB-MrkHR113A | addgene full sequence | sequence record 355954 | Addgene NGS Result
ATGCGCTGCGAATCGGGAGCGGCGATACCGTAAAGCACGAGGAAGCGGTCAGCCCATTCGCCGCCAAGCT
CTTCAGCAATATCACGGGTAGCCAACGCTATGTCCTGATAGCGGTCCGCCACACCCAGCCGGCCACAGTC
GATGAATCCAGAAAAGCGGCCATTTTCCACCATGATATTCGGCAAGCAGGCATCGCCATGGGTCACGACG
AGATCCTCGCCGTCGGGCATGCGCGCCTTGAGCCTGGCGAACAGTTCGGCTGGCGCGAGCCCCTGATGCT
CTTCGTCCAGATCATCCTGATCGACAAGACCGGCTTCCATCCGAGTACGTGCTCGCTCGATGCGATGTTT
CGCTTGGTGGTCGAATGGGCAGGTAGCCGGATCAAGCGTATGCAGCCGCCGCATTGCATCAGCCATGATG
GATACTTTCTCGGCAGGAGCAAGGTGAGATGACAGGAGATCCTGCCCCGGCACTTCGCCCAATAGCAGCC
AGTCCCTTCCCGCTTCAGTGACAACGTCGAGCACAGCTGCGCAAGGAACGCCCGTCGTGGCCAGCCACGA
TAGCCGCGCTGCCTCGTCCTGCAGTTCATTCAGGGCACCGGACAGGTCGGTCTTGACAAAAAGAACCGGG
CGCCCCTGCGCTGACAGCCGGAACACGGCGGCATCAGAGCAGCCGATTGTCTGTTGTGCCCAGTCATAGC
CGAATAGCCTCTCCACCCAAGCGGCCGGAGAACCTGCGTGCAATCCATCTTGTTCAATCATGCGAAACGA
TCCTCATCCTGTCTCTTGATCAGATCTTGATCCCCTGCGCCATCAGATCCTTGGCGGCAAGAAAGCCATC
CAGTTTACTTTGCAGGGCTTCCCAACCTTACCAGAGGGCGCCCCAGCTGGCAATTCCGACGTCTAAGAAA
CCATTATTATCATGACATTAACCTATAAAAATAGGCGTATCACGAGGCCCTTTCGTCTTCACCACAGCTA
ACACCACGTCGTCCCTATCTGCTGCCCTAGGTCTATGAGTGGTTGCTGGATAACTTTACGGGCATGCATA
AGGCTCGTATGATATATTCAGGGAGACCACAACGGTTTCCCTCTACAAATAATTTTGTTTAACTTTTCTA
GATTTAAGAAGGAGATATACATATGAGTAAAGGAGAAGCTGTGATTAAAGAGTTCATGCGCTTCAAAGTT
CACATGGAGGGTTCTATGAACGGTCACGAGTTCGAGATCGAAGGCGAAGGCGAGGGCCGTCCGTATGAAG
GCACCCAGACCGCCAAACTGAAAGTGACTAAAGGCGGCCCGCTGCCTTTTTCCTGGGACATCCTGAGCCC
GCAATTTATGTACGGTTCTAGGGCGTTCATCAAACACCCAGCGGATATCCCGGACTATTATAAGCAGTCT
TTTCCGGAAGGTTTCAAGTGGGAACGCGTAATGAATTTTGAAGATGGTGGTGCCGTGACCGTCACTCAGG
ACACCTCCCTGGAGGATGGCACCCTGATCTATAAAGTTAAACTGCGTGGTACTAATTTTCCACCTGATGG
CCCGGTGATGCAGAAAAAGACGATGGGTTGGGAGGCGTCTACCGAACGCTTGTATCCGGAAGATGGTGTG
CTGAAAGGCGACATTAAAATGGCCCTGCGCCTGAAAGATGGCGGCCGCTATCTGGCTGACTTCAAAACCA
CGTACAAAGCCAAGAAACCTGTGCAGATGCCTGGCGCGTACAATGTGGACCGCAAACTGGACATCACCTC
TCATAATGAAGATTATACGGTGGTAGAGCAATATGAGCGCTCCGAGGGTCGTCATTCTACCGGTGGCATG
GATGAACTATACAAATAAGGAACAGACATGAGTAAAGGAGAAGAACTTTTCACTGGAGTTGTCCCAATTC
TTGTTGAATTAGATGGTGATGTTAATGGGCACAAATTTTCTGTCAGTGGAGAGGGTGAAGGTGATGCAAC
ATACGGAAAACTTACCCTTAAATTGATTTGCACTACTGGAAAACTACCTGTTCCATGGCCAACACTTGTC
ACTACTTTGGGTTATGGTGTTCAATGCTTTGCGAGATACCCAGATCATATGAAACAGCATGACTTTTTCA
AGAGTGCCATGCCCGAAGGTTATGTACAGGAAAGAACTATATTTTTCAAAGATGACGGGAACTACAAGAC
ACGTGCTGAAGTCAAGTTTGAAGGTGATACCCTTGTTAATAGAATCGAGTTAAAAGGTATTGATTTTAAA
GAAGATGGAAACATTCTTGGACACAAATTGGAATACAACTATGGTAGTGGTACCGAGGGTACCATTAAGA
CCAGCAAATACGAAATCATTGCGATCTTCCGTGAGGAACTGCGTAAGCGTACCGAGATCGAAATTTTCTT
TAACAACACCAGCATCATCACCCAGCTGACCCGTGTGGATTTCGCGGAGTTTCACATCCAAACCCACCGT
AAGATTCCGAGCGGTCACAAAATCCGTTTCCTGCTGCACAGCGACAGCGGCAAAATTGAGTTTAACGCGG
CGCTGACCAAGCACGATAACAGCGGTGTTGACAAAGGCATCCGTTACGCGTTTAGCCTGCCGGAATGCCT
GCAGGTGGTTCAACGTCGTCGTGATCCGGCATTCCGTCTGCGTCACGAGCACGACTTTTACTGCCGTGGT
CGTCACAAGAACGGCGAAAACTACCTGTTCGACATCAAAGATATTAGCGACGGTGGCTGCGCGCTGATGA
CCAAGACCCCGAACCTGAAATTTCTGAGCCACAACGCGCTGCTGAAGAACGCGGTGCTGATGCTGGCGGA
GTATGGCGAAATCACCATTGATCTGGTGGTTAAAAACGTGATCGTTATTACCCTGGACAACGCGAACGAG
GAAAGCGAAAGCTACTATCAGATCAGCTGCCAATTCAAGTTTCGTCACCTGGACGATCAGCGTCGTATCG
AGAAGATTCTGCTGGATCTGATTCTGAACTCACACAATGTATACATCACGGCAGACAAACAAAAGAATGG
AATCAAAGCGAACTTCAAAATTAGACACAACATTGAAGATGGAGGTGTTCAACTAGCAGACCATTATCAA
CAAAATACTCCAATTGGCGATGGCCCTGTCCTTTTACCAGACAACCATTACCTGTCCTACCAATCTAAGC
TTTCGAAAGATCCCAACGAAAAGAGAGACCACATGGTCCTTCTTGAGTTTGTAACAGCTGCTGGGATTAC
ACATGGCATGGATGAACTATACAAATAAATGTCCAGACCTGCAGGCATGCAAGCTCTAGAGGCATCAAAT
AAAACGAAAGGCTCAGTCGAAAGACTGGGCCTTTCGTTTTATCTGTTGAAATGCACCAAAAACTCGTAAA
AGCTCTGATGTATCTATCTTTTTTACACCGTTTTCATCTGTGCATATGGACAGTTTTCCCTTTGATATCT
AACGGTGAACAGTTGTTCTACTTTTGTTTGTTAGTCTTGATGCTTCACTGATAGATACAAGAGCCATAAG
AACCTCAGATCCTTCCGTATTTAGCCAGTATGTTCTCTAGTGTGGTTCGTTGTTTTTGCGTGAGCCATGA
GAACGAACCATTGAGATCATGCTTACTTTGCATGTCACTCAAAAATTTTGCCTCAAAACTGGTGAGCTGA
ATTTTTGCAGTTAAAGCATCGTGTAGTGTTTTTCTTAGTCCGTTACGTAGGTAGGAATCTGATGTAATGG
TTGTTGGTATTTTGTCACCATTCATTTTTATCTGGTTGTTCTCAAGTTCGGTTACGAGATCCATTTGTCT
ATCTAGTTCAACTTGGAAAATCAACGTATCAGTCGGGCGGCCTCGCTTATCAACCACCAATTTCATATTG
CTGTAAGTGTTTAAATCTTTACTTATTGGTTTCAAAACCCATTGGTTAAGCCTTTTAAACTCATGGTAGT
TATTTTCAAGCATTAACATGAACTTAAATTCATCAAGGCTAATCTCTATATTTGCCTTGTGAGTTTTCTT
TTGTGTTAGTTCTTTTAATAACCACTCATAAATCCTCATAGAGTATTTGTTTTCAAAAGACTTAACATGT
TCCAGATTATATTTTATGAATTTTTTTAACTGGAAAAGATAAGGCAATATCTCTTCACTAAAAACTAATT
CTAATTTTTCGCTTGAGAACTTGGCATAGTTTGTCCACTGGAAAATCTCAAAGCCTTTAACCAAAGGATT
CCTGATTTCCACAGTTCTCGTCATCAGCTCTCTGGTTGCTTTAGCTAATACACCATAAGCATTTTCCCTA
CTGATGTTCATCATCTGAGCGTATTGGTTATAAGTGAACGATACCGTCCGTTCTTTCCTTGTAGGGTTTT
CAATCGTGGGGTTGAGTAGTGCCACACAGCATAAAATTAGCTTGGTTTCATGCTCCGTTAAGTCATAGCG
ACTAATCGCTAGTTCATTTGCTTTGAAAACAACTAATTCAGACATACATCTCAATTGGTCTAGGTGATTT
TAATCACTATACCAATTGAGATGGGCTAGTCAATGATAATTACTAGTCCTTTTCCTTTGAGTTGTGGGTA
TCTGTAAATTCTGCTAGACCTTTGCTGGAAAACTTGTAAATTCTGCTAGACCCTCTGTAAATTCCGCTAG
ACCTTTGTGTGTTTTTTTTGTTTATATTCAAGTGGTTATAATTTATAGAATAAAGAAAGAATAAAAAAAG
ATAAAAAGAATAGATCCCAGCCCTGTGTATAACTCACTACTTTAGTCAGTTCCGCAGTATTACAAAAGGA
TGTCGCAAACGCTGTTTGCTCCTCTACAAAACAGACCTTAAAACCCTAAAGGCTTAAGTAGCACCCTCGC
AAGCTCGGGCAAATCGCTGAATATTCCTTTTGTCTCCGACCATCAGGCACCTGAGTCGCTGTCTTTTTCG
TGACATTCAGTTCGCTGCGCTCACGGCTCTGGCAGTGAATGGGGGTAAATGGCACTACAGGCGCCTTTTA
TGGATTCATGCAAGGAAACTACCCATAATACAAGAAAAGCCCGTCACGGGCTTCTCAGGGCGTTTTATGG
CGGGTCTGCTATGTGGTGCTATCTGACTTTTTGCTGTTCAGCAGTTCCTGCCCTCTGATTTTCCAGTCTG
ACCACTTCGGATTATCCCGTGACAGGTCATTCAGACTGGCTAATGCACCCAGTAAGGCAGCGGTATCATC
AACAGGCTTACCCGTCTTACTGTCAACCAGACCCGCCAGGATTCTCATGCATAAAAAACGCCCGGCGGCA
ACCGAGCGTTCTGAATTAATTAATCATCGCGACTGCAGAGATCCCAGAGTCCTTATTAGAAGAACTCGTC
AAGAAGGCGATAGAAGGCG
